>Addgene plasmid #214836 | SPYtag-Histag-Avidin | addgene full sequence | sequence record 423115 | Addgene NGS Result
TTCCCGTTCCGCTATCGGCTGAATTTGATTGCGAGTGAGATATTTATGCCAGCCAGCCAGACGCAGACGC
GCCGAGACAGAACTTAATGGGCCCGCTAACAGCGCGATTTGCTGGTGACCCAATGCGACCAGATGCTCCA
CGCCCAGTCGCGTACCGTCTTCATGGGAGAAAATAATACTGTTGATGGGTGTCTGGTCAGAGACATCAAG
AAATAACGCCGGAACATTAGTGCAGGCAGCTTCCACAGCAATGGCATCCTGGTCATCCAGCGGATAGTTA
ATGATCAGCCCACTGACGCGTTGCGCGAGAAGATTGTGCACCGCCGCTTTACAGGCTTCGACGCCGCTTC
GTTCTACCATCGACACCACCACGCTGGCACCCAGTTGATCGGCGCGAGATTTAATCGCCGCGACAATTTG
CGACGGCGCGTGCAGGGCCAGACTGGAGGTGGCAACGCCAATCAGCAACGACTGTTTGCCCGCCAGTTGT
TGTGCCACGCGGTTGGGAATGTAATTCAGCTCCGCCATCGCCGCTTCCACTTTTTCCCGCGTTTTCGCAG
AAACGTGGCTGGCCTGGTTCACCACGCGGGAAACGGTCTGATAAGAGACACCGGCATACTCTGCGACATC
GTATAACGTTACTGGTTTCACATTCACCACCCTGAATTGACTCTCTTCCGGGCGCTATCATGCCATACCG
CGAAAGGTTTTGCGCCATTCGATGGTGTCCGGGATCTCGACGCTCTCCCTTATGCGACTCCTGCATTAGG
AAGCAGCCCAGTAGTAGGTTGAGGCCGTTGAGCACCGCCGCCGCAAGGAATGGTGCATGCAAGGAGATGG
CGCCCAACAGTCCCCGGCCACGGGGCCTGCCACCATACCCACGCCGAAACAAGCGCTCATGAGCCCGAAG
TGGCGAGCCCGATCTTCCCCATCGGTGATGTCGGCGATATAGGCGCCAGCAACCGCACCTGTGGCGCCGG
TGATGCCGGCCACGATGCGTCCGGCGTAGAGGATCGAGATCTCGATCCCGCGAAATTAATACGACTCACT
ATAGGGGAATTGTGAGCGGATAACAATTCCCCTCTAGAAATAATTTTGTTTAACTTTAAGAAGGAGATAT
ACATATGCGTGGTGTTCCGCACATCGTAATGGTTGACGCGTACAAACGTTACAAACATCACCATCACCAC
CATGGTGGTGGCGGTTCTGCTGAAGCTGGTATCACCGGCACCTGGTACAACCAGCTGGGATCCACCTTCA
TCGTTACCGCTGGTGCTGACGGTGCTCTGACCGGTACCTACGAATCCGCTGTTGGTAACGCTGAATCTAG
ATACGTTCTGACCGGTCGTTACGACTCCGCTCCGGCTACCGACGGTTCCGGAACCGCTCTGGGTTGGACC
GTTGCTTGGAAAAACAACTACCGTAACGCTCACTCCGCTACCACCTGGTCTGGCCAGTACGTTGGTGGTG
CTGAAGCTCGTATCAACACCCAGTGGTTGTTGACCTCCGGCACCACCGAAGCCAACGCGTGGAAATCCAC
CCTGGTTGGTCACGACACCTTCACCAAAGTTAAACCGTCCGCTGCTTCCTAATAAAAGCTTGCGGCCGCA
CTCGAGCACCACCACCACCACCACTGAGATCCGGCTGCTAACAAAGCCCGAAAGGAAGCTGAGTTGGCTG
CTGCCACCGCTGAGCAATAACTAGCATAACCCCTTGGGGCCTCTAAACGGGTCTTGAGGGGTTTTTTGCT
GAAAGGAGGAACTATATCCGGATTGGCGAATGGG
[58 nt withheld, positions 1785-1842]
A
[65 nt withheld, positions 1844-1908]
C
[91 nt withheld, positions 1910-2000]
A
[49 nt withheld, positions 2002-2050]
CCTTTGACGTTGGAGTCCACGTTCTTT
[37 nt withheld, positions 2078-2114]
ACCCTATCTCGGTCTATTCTTTTGATTTATAAGGGATTTTGCCGATTTCGGCCTATTGGTTAAAAAATGA
GCTGATTTAACAAAAATTTAACGCGAATTTTAACAAAATATTAACGCTTACAATTTAGGTGGCACTTTTC
GGGGAAATGTGCGCGGAACCCCTATTTGTTTATTTTTCTAAATACATTCAAATATGTATCCGCTCATGAG
ACAATAACCCTGATAAATGCTTCAATAATATTGAAAAAGGAAGAGTATGAGTATTCAACATTTCCGTGTC
GCCCTTATTCCCTTTTTTGCGGCATTTTGCCTTCCTGTTTTTGCTCACCCAGAAACGCTGGTGAAAGTAA
AAGATGCTGAAGATCAGTTGGGTGCACGAGTGGGTTACATCGAACTGGATCTCAACAGCGGTAAGATCCT
TGAGAGTTTTCGCCCCGAAGAACGTTTTCCAATGATGAGCACTTTTAAAGTTCTGCTATGTGGCGCGGTA
TTATCCCGTATTGACGCCGGGCAAGAGCAACTCGGTCGCCGCATACACTATTCTCAGAATGACTTGGTTG
AGTACTCACCAGTCACAGAAAAGCATCTTACGGATGGCATGACAGTAAGAGAATTATGCAGTGCTGCCAT
AACCATGAGTGATAACACTGCGGCCAACTTACTTCTGACAACGATCGGAGGACCGAAGGAGCTAACCGCT
TTTTTGCACAACATGGGGGATCATGTAACTCGCCTTGATCGTTGGGAACCGGAGCTGAATGAAGCCATAC
CAAACGACGAGCGTGACACCACGATGCCTGCAGCAATGGCAACAACGTTGCGCAAACTATTAACTGGCGA
ACTACTTACTCTAGCTTCCCGGCAACAATTAATAGACTGGATGGAGGCGGATAAAGTTGCAGGACCACTT
CTGCGCTCGGCCCTTCCGGCTGGCTGGTTTATTGCTGATAAATCTGGAGCCGGTGAGCGTGGGTCTCGCG
GTATCATTGCAGCACTGGGGCCAGATGGTAAGCCCTCCCGTATCGTAGTTATCTACACGACGGGGAGTCA
GGCAACTATGGATGAACGAAATAGACAGATCGCTGAGATAGGTGCCTCACTGATTAAGCATTGGTAACTG
TCAGACCAAGTTTACTCATATATACTTTAGATTGATTTAAAACTTCATTTTTAATTTAAAAGGATCTAGG
TGAAGATCCTTTTTGATAATCTCATGACCAAAATCCCTTAACGTGAGTTTTCGTTCCACTGAGCGTCAGA
CCCCGTAGAAAAGATCAAAGGATCTTCTTGAGATCCTTTTTTTCTGCGCGTAATCTGCTGCTTGCAAACA
AAAAAACCACCGCTACCAGCGGTGGTTTGTTTGCCGGATCAAGAGCTACCAACTCTTTTTCCGAAGGTAA
CTGGCTTCAGCAGAGCGCAGATACCAAATACTGTCCTTCTAGTGTAGCCGTAGTTAGGCCACCACTTCAA
GAACTCTGTAGCACCGCCTACATACCTCGCTCTGCTAATCCTGTTACCAGTGGCTGCTGCCAGTGGCGAT
AAGTCGTGTCTTACCGGGTTGGACTCAAGACGATAGTTACCGGATAAGGCGCAGCGGTCGGGCTGAACGG
GGGGTTCGTGCACACAGCCCAGCTTGGAGCGAACGACCTACACCGAACTGAGATACCTACAGCGTGAGCT
ATGAGAAAGCGCCACGCTTCCCGAAGGGAGAAAGGCGGACAGGTATCCGGTAAGCGGCAGGGTCGGAACA
GGAGAGCGCACGAGGGAGCTTCCAGGGGGAAACGCCTGGTATCTTTATAGTCCTGTCGGGTTTCGCCACC
TCTGACTTGAGCGTCGATTTTTGTGATGCTCGTAAGGGGGGCGGAGCCTATGGAAAAACGCCAGCAACGC
GGCCTTTTCACGGTTCCTGGCCTTTTGCTGGCCTTTTGCTCACATGTTCTTTCCTGCGTTATCCCCTGAT
TCTGTGGATAACCGTATTACCGCCTTTGAGTGAGCTGATACCGCTCGCCGCAGCCGAACGACCGAGCGCA
GCGAGTCAGTGAGCGAGGAAGCGGAAGAGCGCCTGATGCGGTATTTTCTCCTTACGCATCTGTGCGGTAT
TTCACACCGCAATGGTGCACTCTCAGTACAATCTGCTCTGATGCCGCATAGTTAAGCCAGTATACACTCC
GCTATCGCTACGTGACTGGGTCATGGCTGCGCCCCGACACCCGCCAACACCCGCTGACGCGCCCTGACGG
GCTTGTCTGCTCCCGGCATCCGCTTACAGACAAGCTGTGACCGTCTCCGGGAGCTGCATGTGTCAGAGGT
TTTCACCGTCATCACCGAAACGCGCGAGGCAGCTGCGGTAAAGCTCATCAGCGTGGTCGTGAAGCGATTC
ACAGATGTCTGCCTGTTCATCCGCGTCCAGCTCGTTGAGTTTCTCCAGAAGCGTTAATGTCTGGCTTCTG
ATAAAGCGGGCCATGTTAAGGGCGGTTTTTTCCTGTTTGGTCACTGATGCCTCCATGTAAGGGGGATTTC
TGTTCATGGGGGTAATGATACCGATGAAACGAGAGAGGATGCTCACGATACGGGTTACTGATGATGAACA
TGCCCGGTTACTGGAACGTTGTGAGGGTAAACAACTGGCGGTATGGATGCGGCGGGACCAGAGAAAAATC
ACTCAGGGTCAATGCCAGCGCTTCGTTAATACAGATGTAGGTGTTCCACAGGGTAGCCAGCAGCATCCTG
CGATGCAGATCCGGAACATAATGGTGCAGGGCGCTGACTTCCGCGTTTCCAGACTTTACGAAACACGGAA
ACCGAAGACCATTCATGTTGTTGCTCAGGTCGCAGACGTTTTGCAGCAGCAGTCGCTTCACGTTCGCTCG
CGTATCGGTGATTCATTCTGCTAACCAGTAAGGCAACCCCGCCAGCCTAGCCGGGTCCTCAACGACAGGA
GCACGATCATGCGCACCCGTGGGGCCGCCATGCCGGCGATAATGGCCTGCTTCTCGCCGAAACGTTTGGT
GGCGGGACCAGTGACGAAGGCTTGAGCGAGGGCGTGCAAGATTCCGAATACCGCAAGCGACAGGCCGATC
ATCGTCGCGCTCCAGCGAAAGCGGTCCTCGCCGAAAATGACCCAGAGCGCTGCCGGCACCTGTCCTACGA
GTTGCATGATAAAGAAGACAGTCATAAGTGCGGCGACGATAGTCATGCCCCGCGCCCACCGGAAGGAGCT
GACTGGGTTGAAGGCTCTCAAGGGCATCGGTCGAGATCCCGGTGCCTAATGAGTGAGCTAACTTACATTA
ATTGCGTTGCGCTCACTGCCCGCTTTCCAGTCGGGAAACCTGTCGTGCCAGCTGCATTAATGAATCGGCC
AACGCGCGGGGAGAGGCGGTTTGCGTATTGGGCGCCAGGGTGGTTTTTCTTTTCACCAGTGAGACGGGCA
ACAGCTGATTGCCCTTCACCGCCTGGCCCTGAGAGAGTTGCAGCAAGCGGTCCACGCTGGTTTGCCCCAG
CAGGCGAAAATCCTGTTTGATGGTGGTTAACGGCGGGATATAACATGAGCTGTCTTCGGTATCGTCGTAT
CCCACTACCGAGATATCCGCACCAACGCGCAGCCCGGACTCGGTAATGGCGCGCATTGCGCCCAGCGCCA
TCTGATCGTTGGCAACCAGCATCGCAGTGGGAACGATGCCCTCATTCAGCATTTGCATGGTTTGTTGAAA
ACCGGACATGGCACTCCAGTCGCC
Features (pLannotate 1.2.2; 19 found; start..end, strand, type, name):
    652..729     -  promoter       lacI promoter: lacI
    737..1015    -  CDS            TcR (fragment): tetracycline efflux protein; tet; confers resistance to tetracycline
   1037..1055    +  promoter       T7 promoter: promoter for bacteriophage T7 RNA polymerase
   1056..1080    +  protein_bind   lac operator: The lac repressor binds to the lac operator to inhibit transcription in E. coli. This inhibition can be relieved by adding lactose or isopropyl-β-D-thiogalactopyranoside (IPTG). lac repressor encoded by lacI
   1095..1117    +  RBS            RBS: efficient ribosome binding site from bacteriophage T7 gene 10 (Olins and Rangwala, 1989)
   1206..1589    +  CDS            SAV_STRAV (fragment): Experimental evidence at protein level: Swiss-Prot protein existence level 1. The biological function of streptavidin is not known. Forms a strong non-covalent specific complex with biotin (one molecule of biotin per subunit of streptavidin). From Streptomyces avidinii.
   1617..1634    +  CDS            9xHis (fragment): 9xHis affinity tag
   1644..1693    +  CDS            SET1 (fragment): solubility-enhancement tag derived from T7 phage gene 10B
   1701..1748    +  terminator     T7 terminator: transcription terminator for bacteriophage T7 RNA polymerase
   1785..2240    +  rep_origin     f1 ori (sequence partly withheld): f1 bacteriophage origin of replication; arrow indicates direction of (+) strand synthesis
   2266..2370    +  promoter       AmpR promoter: bla
   2371..3231    +  CDS            AmpR: β-lactamase; bla; confers resistance to ampicillin, carbenicillin, and related antibiotics
   3402..3990    +  rep_origin     ori: high-copy-number ColE1/pMB1/pBR322/pUC origin of replication
   4176..4315    -  misc_feature   bom: basis of mobility region from pBR322
   4417..4608    -  CDS            rop: Rop protein, which maintains plasmids at low copy number; rop
   4625..5005    +  CDS            YPB1_ECOLX: Protein predicted: Swiss-Prot protein existence level 4. From Escherichia coli.
   5077..5368    -  CDS            TcR (fragment): tetracycline efflux protein; tet; confers resistance to tetracycline
   5383..5404    -  protein_bind   CAP binding site: CAP binding activates transcription in the presence of cAMP. E. coli catabolite activator protein
   5417..651     -  CDS            lacI (across the origin): lac repressor; lacI; The lac repressor binds to the lac operator to inhibit transcription in E. coli. This inhibition can be relieved by adding lactose or isopropyl-β-D-thiogalactopyranoside (IPTG).
