[The description below was written by a language model from this plasmid's Addgene catalogue record and pLannotate feature annotations shown in this document.]
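Description:
SPYtag-Histag-Avidin is a bacterial expression plasmid of about 5.8 kb built on the pET21a backbone. It produces a recombinant biotin-binding protein in E. coli. It replicates from a ColE1/pBR322-type origin, accompanied by the bom region and the rop gene that moderates copy number, and it also carries an f1 phage origin. Selection is through the β-lactamase (AmpR) gene, which confers ampicillin resistance. The short tetracycline-resistance fragments and the predicted E. coli ORF in the annotation are non-functional pBR322-derived backbone remnants.

The synthesized insert sits in the standard pET expression cassette: a T7 promoter followed by a lac operator, the phage T7 gene 10 ribosome binding site, and a downstream T7 terminator. The plasmid-borne lacI gene supplies the repressor, so transcription requires a host that provides T7 RNA polymerase and is induced with IPTG. Although the construct name says "avidin", the recorded species is Streptomyces avidinii, and the feature table identifies the coding region as a fragment of streptavidin, the bacterial protein that binds biotin with very high affinity. The table does not annotate a SpyTag. About 90 nt of unannotated sequence lie between the ribosome binding site and the streptavidin fragment, which would fit an N-terminal SpyTag and His-tag as the name suggests, but the record does not confirm this. A His-tag fragment is annotated downstream of streptavidin, likely the vector's own C-terminal tag, and the record does not say whether it is translated.

According to the depositor, the protein is used to generate functionalized magnetic beads for MagIC-cryo-EM, a method for single-particle cryo-EM analysis of scarce macromolecules captured directly on magnetic beads.
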