Addgene plasmid #214836: SPYtag-Histag-Avidin
Purpose: This plasmid encodes a protein (SPYtag-Histag-Avidin) that is used for generating functionalized magnetic beads for MagIC-cryo-EM, a method for single-particle cryo-EM analysis on magnetic beads.
Depositing lab: Hironori Funabiki. Depositing organization: Rockefeller University. Publication: MagIC-Cryo-EM, structural determination on magnetic beads for scarce macromolecules in heterogeneous samples. Arimura Y, Konishi HA, Funabiki H. eLife. 2025 May 20;13:RP103486. doi: 10.7554/eLife.103486. PubMed 40390365.
Backbone
  Vector backbone: pET21a
  Vector type: Bacterial Expression
Growth in bacteria
  Bacterial resistance: Ampicillin, 100 μg/mL
  Growth temperature: 37°C
  Growth strain: DH5alpha
  Copy number: Unknown
Gene/Insert
  Gene/Insert name: SPYtag-Histag-Avidin
  Species: Streptomyces avidinii
  Promoter: T7
  Cloning method: Gene Synthesis
  Sequencing primers: 5′ GGAGATATACATATGCGTGGTGTTCCG; 3′ GATACCAGCTTCAGCAGAACC
Terms and licenses: Academic/Nonprofit Terms; Industry Terms: Not Available to Industry
Depositor comments: Please visit https://doi.org/10.1101/2024.01.21.576499 for bioRxiv preprint.
How to cite: SPYtag-Histag-Avidin was a gift from Hironori Funabiki (Addgene plasmid # 214836 ; http://n2t.net/addgene:214836 ; RRID:Addgene_214836)
